Addgene plasmid #62344: pJZC116
Purpose: sgRNA + 2x MS2(wt+f6) with MCP-VP64 effector for mammalian cells, marked by BFP
Depositing lab: Wendell Lim & Stanley Qi. Depositing organization: University of California, San Francisco (UCSF). Publication: Engineering Complex Synthetic Transcriptional Programs with CRISPR RNA Scaffolds. Zalatan JG, Lee ME, Almeida R, Gilbert LA, Whitehead EH, La Russa M, Tsai JC, Weissman JS, Dueber JE, Qi LS, Lim WA. Cell. 2014 Dec 18. pii: S0092-8674(14)01570-0. doi: 10.1016/j.cell.2014.11.052. PubMed 25533786.
Backbone
  Vector backbone: MP177_U6 (derived from pSico)
  Vector type: Mammalian Expression, Lentiviral
  Selectable markers: Marked by BFP
Growth in bacteria
  Bacterial resistance: Ampicillin, 100 μg/mL
  Growth temperature: 37°C
  Growth strain: Stbl3
  Copy number: Unknown
Gene/Insert 1
  Gene/Insert name: sgRNA + 2x MS2 (wt+f6) binding module
  Mutation: Targets CXCR4 , sequence: GCAGACGCGAGGAAGGAGGGCGC
  Promoter: U6
  Cloning method: Gibson Cloning
  Sequencing primers: 5′ gagatccagtttggttagtaccggg
Gene/Insert 2
  Gene/Insert name: MCP-VP64 (alt name: MCP RNA binding protein fused to VP64)
  Promoter: CMV
  Tag / fusion protein: VP64 (C terminal on insert)
  Cloning method: Gibson Cloning
  Sequencing primers: 5′ N/A; 3′ GCTTCATGTGCATGTTCTCC
Terms and licenses: Academic/Nonprofit Terms; Industry Terms: Not Available to Industry
How to cite: pJZC116 was a gift from Wendell Lim & Stanley Qi (Addgene plasmid # 62344 ; http://n2t.net/addgene:62344 ; RRID:Addgene_62344)
