[The description below was written by a language model from this plasmid's Addgene catalogue record and the feature table of its GenBank file.]
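Description:
pJZC116 is an 8.3 kb lentiviral mammalian expression plasmid built on MP177_U6, a pSico derivative. It delivers a CRISPR "scaffold RNA" together with its matching effector protein. It is propagated in bacteria through a high-copy ColE1/pUC-type origin and a beta-lactamase gene conferring ampicillin resistance. The viral framework is HIV-1 based. A CMV enhancer/promoter upstream of a truncated 5' LTR drives genomic RNA production, followed by the Psi packaging signal, the RRE for Rev-dependent nuclear export and the cPPT/CTS. A WPRE and a second truncated LTR lie at the 3' end. There is no drug selection marker for mammalian cells, so transduced cells are identified by BFP fluorescence.

The payload consists of two expression units, both lying between a pair of loxP sites inherited from the pSico design. The first is a U6 (Pol III) promoter driving an sgRNA that targets CXCR4. This sgRNA is extended with a two-hairpin MS2 recruitment module made of one wild-type and one f6 variant; the feature table annotates only one MS2 stem loop. The unit ends in a SUP4 terminator annotation. The second is an internal CMV enhancer/promoter expressing the MS2 coat protein (MCP) fused at its C terminus to the VP64 activation domain. This open reading frame also carries an SV40 NLS and is linked by a P2A peptide to TagBFP, so effector and marker come from one transcript as separate proteins. MCP itself is not separately annotated in the table.

In cells that also express dCas9, which this plasmid does not encode, the scaffold RNA directs dCas9 to the CXCR4 locus and recruits MCP-VP64 through the MS2 hairpins. This supports RNA-encoded transcriptional activation in synthetic gene-regulation programs.
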