LOCUS       Exported 8338 bp ds-DNA circular SYN 12-MAY-2021
DEFINITION  sgRNA + 2x MS2(wt+f6) with MCP-VP64 effector for mammalian cells,
            marked by BFP.
ACCESSION   .
VERSION     .
KEYWORDS    pJZC116
SOURCE      synthetic DNA construct
  ORGANISM  synthetic DNA construct
REFERENCE   1 (bases 1 to 8338)
  AUTHORS   Zalatan JG, Lee ME, Almeida R, Gilbert LA, Whitehead EH, La Russa M,
            Tsai JC, Weissman JS, Dueber JE, Qi LS, Lim WA
  TITLE     Engineering Complex Synthetic Transcriptional Programs with CRISPR
            RNA Scaffolds.
  JOURNAL   Cell. 2014 Dec 18. pii: S0092-8674(14)01570-0. doi:
            10.1016/j.cell.2014.11.052.
  PUBMED    25533786
REFERENCE   2 (bases 1 to 8338)
  AUTHORS   .
  TITLE     Direct Submission
  JOURNAL   Exported May 12, 2021 from SnapGene Server 1.1.58
            http://www.snapgene.com
FEATURES             Location/Qualifiers
     source          1..8338
                     /organism="synthetic DNA construct"
                     /mol_type="other DNA"
     primer_bind     complement(56..75)
                     /label=pRS-marker
                     /note="pRS vectors, use to sequence yeast selectable
                     marker"
     enhancer        247..626
                     /label=CMV enhancer
                     /note="human cytomegalovirus immediate early enhancer"
     promoter        628..826
                     /label=CMV promoter
                     /note="human cytomegalovirus (CMV) immediate early
                     promoter"
     LTR             844..1024
                     /label=5' LTR (truncated)
                     /note="truncated 5' long terminal repeat (LTR) from HIV-1"
     misc_feature    1071..1196
                     /label=HIV-1 Psi
                     /note="packaging signal of human immunodeficiency virus
                     type 1"
     misc_feature    1695..1928
                     /label=RRE
                     /note="The Rev response element (RRE) of HIV-1 allows for
                     Rev-dependent mRNA export from the nucleus to the
                     cytoplasm."
     CDS             2113..2157
                     /codon_start=1
                     /product="antigenic peptide corresponding to amino acids
                     655 to 669 of the HIV envelope protein gp41 (Lutje Hulsik
                     et al., 2013)"
                     /label=gp41 peptide
                     /note="recognized by the 2H10 single-chain llama nanobody"
                     /translation="KNEQELLELDKWASL"
     misc_feature    2455..2572
                     /label=cPPT/CTS
                     /note="central polypurine tract and central termination
                     sequence of HIV-1"
     protein_bind    2825..2858
                     /label=loxP
                     /bound_moiety="Cre recombinase"
                     /note="Cre-mediated recombination occurs in the 8-bp core
                     sequence (GCATACAT)."
     primer_bind     2862..2882
                     /label=mU6-F
                     /note="Mouse U6 promoter, forward primer"
     misc_RNA        3060..3078
                     /label=MS2 stem loop
                     /note="stem loop that binds the bacteriophage MS2 coat
                     protein"
     terminator      3110..3129
                     /label=SUP4 terminator
                     /note="transcription terminator for the S. cerevisiae SUP4
                     tRNA gene"
     enhancer        3261..3564
                     /label=CMV enhancer
                     /note="human cytomegalovirus immediate early enhancer"
     promoter        3565..3768
                     /label=CMV promoter
                     /note="human cytomegalovirus (CMV) immediate early
                     promoter"
     CDS             3805..3825
                     /codon_start=1
                     /product="nuclear localization signal of SV40 (simian virus
                     40) large T antigen"
                     /label=SV40 NLS
                     /translation="PKKKRKV"
     CDS             4198..4347
                     /codon_start=1
                     /product="tetrameric repeat of the minimal activation
                     domain of herpes simplex virus VP16 (Beerli et al., 1998)"
                     /label=VP64
                     /translation="DALDDFDLDMLGSDALDDFDLDMLGSDALDDFDLDMLGSDALDDF
                     DLDML"
     CDS             4363..4419
                     /codon_start=1
                     /product="2A peptide from porcine teschovirus-1
                     polyprotein"
                     /label=P2A
                     /note="Eukaryotic ribosomes fail to insert a peptide bond
                     between the Gly and Pro residues, yielding separate
                     polypeptides."
                     /translation="ATNFSLLKQAGDVEENPGP"
     CDS             4420..5118
                     /codon_start=1
                     /product="monomeric blue fluorescent protein"
                     /label=TagBFP
                     /note="mammalian codon-optimized"
                     /translation="SELIKENMHMKLYMEGTVDNHHFKCTSEGEGKPYEGTQTMRIKVV
                     EGGPLPFAFDILATSFLYGSKTFINHTQGIPDFFKQSFPEGFTWERVTTYEDGGVLTAT
                     QDTSLQDGCLIYNVKIRGVNFTSNGPVMQKKTLGWEAFTETLYPADGGLEGRNDMALKL
                     VGGSHLIANIKTTYRSKKPAKNLKMPGVYYVDYRLERIKEANNETYVEQHEVAVARYCD
                     LPSKLGHKLN"
     protein_bind    5138..5171
                     /label=loxP
                     /bound_moiety="Cre recombinase"
                     /note="Cre-mediated recombination occurs in the 8-bp core
                     sequence (GCATACAT)."
     misc_feature    5227..5815
                     /label=WPRE
                     /note="woodchuck hepatitis virus posttranscriptional
                     regulatory element"
     primer_bind     complement(5280..5300)
                     /label=WPRE-R
                     /note="WPRE, reverse primer"
     CDS             complement(5698..5709)
                     /codon_start=1
                     /product="Factor Xa recognition and cleavage site"
                     /label=Factor Xa site
                     /translation="IEGR"
     primer_bind     complement(5818..5834)
                     /label=KS primer
                     /note="common sequencing primer, one of multiple similar
                     variants"
     primer_bind     complement(5819..5835)
                     /label=pBluescriptKS
                     /note="For pBluescript vector"
     LTR             6344..6524
                     /label=5' LTR (truncated)
                     /note="truncated 5' long terminal repeat (LTR) from HIV-1"
     rep_origin      complement(6586..7174)
                     /direction=LEFT
                     /label=ori
                     /note="high-copy-number ColE1/pMB1/pBR322/pUC origin of
                     replication"
     primer_bind     complement(6666..6685)
                     /label=pBR322ori-F
                     /note="pBR322 origin, forward primer"
     CDS             complement(7345..8205)
                     /codon_start=1
                     /gene="bla"
                     /product="beta-lactamase"
                     /label=AmpR
                     /note="confers resistance to ampicillin, carbenicillin, and
                     related antibiotics"
                     /translation="MSIQHFRVALIPFFAAFCLPVFAHPETLVKVKDAEDQLGARVGYI
                     ELDLNSGKILESFRPEERFPMMSTFKVLLCGAVLSRIDAGQEQLGRRIHYSQNDLVEYS
                     PVTEKHLTDGMTVRELCSAAITMSDNTAANLLLTTIGGPKELTAFLHNMGDHVTRLDRW
                     EPELNEAIPNDERDTTMPVAMATTLRKLLTGELLTLASRQQLIDWMEADKVAGPLLRSA
                     LPAGWFIADKSGAGERGSRGIIAALGPDGKPSRIVVIYTTGSQATMDERNRQIAEIGAS
                     LIKHW"
     primer_bind     7968..7987
                     /label=Amp-R
                     /note="Ampicillin resistance gene, reverse primer"
     promoter        complement(8206..8310)
                     /gene="bla"
                     /label=AmpR promoter
ORIGIN
        1 gcttaagcgg tcgacggatc gggagatctc ccgatcccct atggtgcact ctcagtacaa
       61 tctgctctga tgccgcatag ttaagccagt atctgctccc tgcttgtgtg ttggaggtcg
      121 ctgagtagtg cgcgagcaaa atttaagcta caacaaggca aggcttgacc gacaattgca
      181 tgaagaatct gcttagggtt aggcgttttg cgctgcttcg cgatgtacgg gccagatata
      241 cgcgttgaca ttgattattg actagttatt aatagtaatc aattacgggg tcattagttc
      301 atagcccata tatggagttc cgcgttacat aacttacggt aaatggcccg cctggctgac
      361 cgcccaacga cccccgccca ttgacgtcaa taatgacgta tgttcccata gtaacgccaa
      421 tagggacttt ccattgacgt caatgggtgg agtatttacg gtaaactgcc cacttggcag
      481 tacatcaagt gtatcatatg ccaagtacgc cccctattga cgtcaatgac ggtaaatggc
      541 ccgcctggca ttatgcccag tacatgacct tatgggactt tcctacttgg cagtacatct
      601 acgtattagt catcgctatt accatggtga tgcggttttg gcagtacatc aatgggcgtg
      661 gatagcggtt tgactcacgg ggatttccaa gtctccaccc cattgacgtc aatgggagtt
      721 tgttttggca ccaaaatcaa cgggactttc caaaatgtcg taacaactcc gccccattga
      781 cgcaaatggg cggtaggcgt gtacggtggg aggtctatat aagcagcgcg ttttgcctgt
      841 actgggtctc tctggttaga ccagatctga gcctgggagc tctctggcta actagggaac
      901 ccactgctta agcctcaata aagcttgcct tgagtgcttc aagtagtgtg tgcccgtctg
      961 ttgtgtgact ctggtaacta gagatccctc agaccctttt agtcagtgtg gaaaatctct
     1021 agcagtggcg cccgaacagg gacttgaaag cgaaagggaa accagaggag ctctctcgac
     1081 gcaggactcg gcttgctgaa gcgcgcacgg caagaggcga ggggcggcga ctggtgagta
     1141 cgccaaaaat tttgactagc ggaggctaga aggagagaga tgggtgcgag agcgtcagta
     1201 ttaagcgggg gagaattaga tcgcgatggg aaaaaattcg gttaaggcca gggggaaaga
     1261 aaaaatataa attaaaacat atagtatggg caagcaggga gctagaacga ttcgcagtta
     1321 atcctggcct gttagaaaca tcagaaggct gtagacaaat actgggacag ctacaaccat
     1381 cccttcagac aggatcagaa gaacttagat cattatataa tacagtagca accctctatt
     1441 gtgtgcatca aaggatagag ataaaagaca ccaaggaagc tttagacaag atagaggaag
     1501 agcaaaacaa aagtaagacc accgcacagc aagcggccgg ccgcgctgat cttcagacct
     1561 ggaggaggag atatgaggga caattggaga agtgaattat ataaatataa agtagtaaaa
     1621 attgaaccat taggagtagc acccaccaag gcaaagagaa gagtggtgca gagagaaaaa
     1681 agagcagtgg gaataggagc tttgttcctt gggttcttgg gagcagcagg aagcactatg
     1741 ggcgcagcgt caatgacgct gacggtacag gccagacaat tattgtctgg tatagtgcag
     1801 cagcagaaca atttgctgag ggctattgag gcgcaacagc atctgttgca actcacagtc
     1861 tggggcatca agcagctcca ggcaagaatc ctggctgtgg aaagatacct aaaggatcaa
     1921 cagctcctgg ggatttgggg ttgctctgga aaactcattt gcaccactgc tgtgccttgg
     1981 aatgctagtt ggagtaataa atctctggaa cagatttgga atcacacgac ctggatggag
     2041 tgggacagag aaattaacaa ttacacaagc ttaatacact ccttaattga agaatcgcaa
     2101 aaccagcaag aaaagaatga acaagaatta ttggaattag ataaatgggc aagtttgtgg
     2161 aattggttta acataacaaa ttggctgtgg tatataaaat tattcataat gatagtagga
     2221 ggcttggtag gtttaagaat agtttttgct gtactttcta tagtgaatag agttaggcag
     2281 ggatattcac cattatcgtt tcagacccac ctcccaaccc cgaggggacc cgacaggccc
     2341 gaaggaatag aagaagaagg tggagagaga gacagagaca gatccattcg attagtgaac
     2401 ggatcggcac tgcgtgcgcc aattctgcag acaaatggca gtattcatcc acaattttaa
     2461 aagaaaaggg gggattgggg ggtacagtgc aggggaaaga atagtagaca taatagcaac
     2521 agacatacaa actaaagaat tacaaaaaca aattacaaaa attcaaaatt ttcgggttta
     2581 ttacagggac agcagagatc cagtttggtt agtaccgggc ccgctctaga gatccgacgc
     2641 gccatctcta ggcccgcgcc ggccccctcg cacagacttg tgggagaagc tcggctactc
     2701 ccctgccccg gttaatttgc atataatatt tcctagtaac tatagaggct taatgtgcga
     2761 taaaagacag ataatctgtt ctttttaata ctagctacat tttacatgat aggcttggat
     2821 ttctataact tcgtatagca tacattatac gaagttataa acagcacaaa aggaaactca
     2881 ccctaactgt aaagtaattg tgtgttttga gactataagt atcccttgga gaaccacctt
     2941 gttggcagac gcgaggaagg agggcgcgtt taagagctat gctggaaaca gcatagcaag
     3001 tttaaataag gctagtccgt tatcaacttg aaaaagtggc accgagtcgg tgcgggagca
     3061 catgaggatc acccatgtgc gactcccaca gtcactgggg agtcttccct ttttttgttt
     3121 tttatgtctc tgcagagttc ggtctcgagt actaggatcc attaggcggc cgcgtggata
     3181 accgtattac cgccatgcat tagttattaa tagtaatcaa ttacggggtc attagttcat
     3241 agcccatata tggagttccg cgttacataa cttacggtaa atggcccgcc tggctgaccg
     3301 cccaacgacc cccgcccatt gacgtcaata atgacgtatg ttcccatagt aacgccaata
     3361 gggactttcc attgacgtca atgggtggag tatttacggt aaactgccca cttggcagta
     3421 catcaagtgt atcatatgcc aagtacgccc cctattgacg tcaatgacgg taaatggccc
     3481 gcctggcatt atgcccagta catgacctta tgggactttc ctacttggca gtacatctac
     3541 gtattagtca tcgctattac catggtgatg cggttttggc agtacatcaa tgggcgtgga
     3601 tagcggtttg actcacgggg atttccaagt ctccacccca ttgacgtcaa tgggagtttg
     3661 ttttggcacc aaaatcaacg ggactttcca aaatgtcgta acaactccgc cccattgacg
     3721 caaatgggcg gtaggcgtgt acggtgggag gtctatataa gcagagctgg tttagtgaac
     3781 cgtcagatcc gctagcccac catgcccaaa aagaaaagaa aagtgggtag tatggcttct
     3841 aactttactc agttcgttct cgtcgacaat ggcggaactg gcgacgtgac tgtcgcccca
     3901 agcaacttcg ctaacgggat cgctgaatgg atcagctcta actcgcgttc acaggcttac
     3961 aaagtaacct gtagcgttcg tcagagctct gcgcagaatc gcaaatacac catcaaagtc
     4021 gaggtgccta aaggcgcctg gcgttcgtac ttaaatatgg aactaaccat tccaattttc
     4081 gccacgaatt ccgactgcga gcttattgtt aaggcaatgc aaggtctcct aaaagatgga
     4141 aacccgattc cctcagcaat cgcagcaaac tccggcatct acggctccgg acgagccgat
     4201 gctctcgacg attttgacct cgatatgctg ggatccgacg ctctcgatga cttcgacctt
     4261 gacatgctgg ggagtgacgc tctggacgac ttcgatctcg acatgctggg ctccgacgcc
     4321 ctggatgact tcgatctgga catgctcatc aacggcagcg gcgctactaa cttcagcctg
     4381 ctgaagcagg ctggagacgt ggaggagaac cctggaccta gcgagctgat taaggagaac
     4441 atgcacatga agctgtacat ggagggcacc gtggacaacc atcacttcaa gtgcacatcc
     4501 gagggcgaag gcaagcccta cgagggcacc cagaccatga gaatcaaggt ggtcgagggc
     4561 ggccctctcc ccttcgcctt cgacatcctg gctactagct tcctctacgg cagcaagacc
     4621 ttcatcaacc acacccaggg catccccgac ttcttcaagc agtccttccc tgagggcttc
     4681 acatgggaga gagtcaccac atacgaagac gggggcgtgc tgaccgctac ccaggacacc
     4741 agcctccagg acggctgcct catctacaac gtcaagatca gaggggtgaa cttcacatcc
     4801 aacggccctg tgatgcagaa gaaaacactc ggctgggagg ccttcaccga gacgctgtac
     4861 cccgctgacg gcggcctgga aggcagaaac gacatggccc tgaagctcgt gggcgggagc
     4921 catctgatcg caaacatcaa gaccacatat agatccaaga aacccgctaa gaacctcaag
     4981 atgcctggcg tctactatgt ggactacaga ctggaaagaa tcaaggaggc caacaacgag
     5041 acctacgtcg agcagcacga ggtggcagtg gccagatact gcgacctccc tagcaaactg
     5101 gggcacaagc ttaattaaga attcgtcgag ggacctaata acttcgtata gcatacatta
     5161 tacgaagtta tacatgttta agggttccgg ttccactagg tacaattcga tatcaagctt
     5221 atcgataatc aacctctgga ttacaaaatt tgtgaaagat tgactggtat tcttaactat
     5281 gttgctcctt ttacgctatg tggatacgct gctttaatgc ctttgtatca tgctattgct
     5341 tcccgtatgg ctttcatttt ctcctccttg tataaatcct ggttgctgtc tctttatgag
     5401 gagttgtggc ccgttgtcag gcaacgtggc gtggtgtgca ctgtgtttgc tgacgcaacc
     5461 cccactggtt ggggcattgc caccacctgt cagctccttt ccgggacttt cgctttcccc
     5521 ctccctattg ccacggcgga actcatcgcc gcctgccttg cccgctgctg gacaggggct
     5581 cggctgttgg gcactgacaa ttccgtggtg ttgtcgggga aatcatcgtc ctttccttgg
     5641 ctgctcgcct gtgttgccac ctggattctg cgcgggacgt ccttctgcta cgtcccttcg
     5701 gccctcaatc cagcggacct tccttcccgc ggcctgctgc cggctctgcg gcctcttccg
     5761 cgtcttcgcc ttcgccctca gacgagtcgg atctcccttt gggccgcctc cccgcatcga
     5821 taccgtcgac ctcgatcgag acctagaaaa acatggagca atcacaagta gcaatacagc
     5881 agctaccaat gctgattgtg cctggctaga agcacaagag gaggaggagg tgggttttcc
     5941 agtcacacct caggtacctt taagaccaat gacttacaag gcagctgtag atcttagcca
     6001 ctttttaaaa gaaaaggggg gactggaagg gctaattcac tcccaacgaa gacaagatat
     6061 ccttgatctg tggatctacc acacacaagg ctacttccct gattggcaga actacacacc
     6121 agggccaggg atcagatatc cactgacctt tggatggtgc tacaagctag taccagttga
     6181 gcaagagaag gtagaagaag ccaatgaagg agagaacacc cgcttgttac accctgtgag
     6241 cctgcatggg atggatgacc cggagagaga agtattagag tggaggtttg acagccgcct
     6301 agcatttcat cacatggccc gagagctgca tccggactgt actgggtctc tctggttaga
     6361 ccagatctga gcctgggagc tctctggcta actagggaac ccactgctta agcctcaata
     6421 aagcttgcct tgagtgcttc aagtagtgtg tgcccgtctg ttgtgtgact ctggtaacta
     6481 gagatccctc agaccctttt agtcagtgtg gaaaatctct agcagcatgt gagcaaaagg
     6541 ccagcaaaag gccaggaacc gtaaaaaggc cgcgttgctg gcgtttttcc ataggctccg
     6601 cccccctgac gagcatcaca aaaatcgacg ctcaagtcag aggtggcgaa acccgacagg
     6661 actataaaga taccaggcgt ttccccctgg aagctccctc gtgcgctctc ctgttccgac
     6721 cctgccgctt accggatacc tgtccgcctt tctcccttcg ggaagcgtgg cgctttctca
     6781 tagctcacgc tgtaggtatc tcagttcggt gtaggtcgtt cgctccaagc tgggctgtgt
     6841 gcacgaaccc cccgttcagc ccgaccgctg cgccttatcc ggtaactatc gtcttgagtc
     6901 caacccggta agacacgact tatcgccact ggcagcagcc actggtaaca ggattagcag
     6961 agcgaggtat gtaggcggtg ctacagagtt cttgaagtgg tggcctaact acggctacac
     7021 tagaagaaca gtatttggta tctgcgctct gctgaagcca gttaccttcg gaaaaagagt
     7081 tggtagctct tgatccggca aacaaaccac cgctggtagc ggtggttttt ttgtttgcaa
     7141 gcagcagatt acgcgcagaa aaaaaggatc tcaagaagat cctttgatct tttctacggg
     7201 gtctgacgct cagtggaacg aaaactcacg ttaagggatt ttggtcatga gattatcaaa
     7261 aaggatcttc acctagatcc ttttaaatta aaaatgaagt tttaaatcaa tctaaagtat
     7321 atatgagtaa acttggtctg acagttacca atgcttaatc agtgaggcac ctatctcagc
     7381 gatctgtcta tttcgttcat ccatagttgc ctgactcccc gtcgtgtaga taactacgat
     7441 acgggagggc ttaccatctg gccccagtgc tgcaatgata ccgcgagacc cacgctcacc
     7501 ggctccagat ttatcagcaa taaaccagcc agccggaagg gccgagcgca gaagtggtcc
     7561 tgcaacttta tccgcctcca tccagtctat taattgttgc cgggaagcta gagtaagtag
     7621 ttcgccagtt aatagtttgc gcaacgttgt tgccattgct acaggcatcg tggtgtcacg
     7681 ctcgtcgttt ggtatggctt cattcagctc cggttcccaa cgatcaaggc gagttacatg
     7741 atcccccatg ttgtgcaaaa aagcggttag ctccttcggt cctccgatcg ttgtcagaag
     7801 taagttggcc gcagtgttat cactcatggt tatggcagca ctgcataatt ctcttactgt
     7861 catgccatcc gtaagatgct tttctgtgac tggtgagtac tcaaccaagt cattctgaga
     7921 atagtgtatg cggcgaccga gttgctcttg cccggcgtca atacgggata ataccgcgcc
     7981 acatagcaga actttaaaag tgctcatcat tggaaaacgt tcttcggggc gaaaactctc
     8041 aaggatctta ccgctgttga gatccagttc gatgtaaccc actcgtgcac ccaactgatc
     8101 ttcagcatct tttactttca ccagcgtttc tgggtgagca aaaacaggaa ggcaaaatgc
     8161 cgcaaaaaag ggaataaggg cgacacggaa atgttgaata ctcatactct tcctttttca
     8221 atattattga agcatttatc agggttattg tctcatgagc ggatacatat ttgaatgtat
     8281 ttagaaaaat aaacaaatag gggttccgcg cacatttccc cgaaaagtgc cacctgac
//
