>Addgene plasmid #62344 | pJZC116 | addgene partial sequence | sequence record 107477 | mU6-F 5'-ATATCCCTTGGAGAAAAGCCTT-3'
CAGCATAGCAAGTTTAAATAAGGCTAGTCCGTTATCAACTTGAAAAAGTGGCACCGAGTCGGTGCGGGAG
CACATGAGGATCACCCATGTGCGACTCCCACAGTCACTGGGGAGTCTTCCCTTTTTTTGTTTTTTATGTC
TCTGCAGAGTTCGGTCTCGAGTACTAGGATCCATTAGGCGGCCGCGTGGATAACCGTATTACCGCCATGC
ATTAGTTATTAATAGTAATCAATTACGGGGTCATTAGTTCATAGCCCATATATGGAGTTCCGCGTTACAT
AACTTACGGTAAATGGCCCGCCTGGCTGACCGCCCAACGACCCCCGCCCATTGACGTCAATAATGACGTA
TGTTCCCATAGTAACGCCAATAGGGACTTTCCATTGACGTCAATGGGTGGAGTATTTACGGTAAACTGCC
CACTTGGCAGTACATCAAGTGTATCATATGCCAAGTACGCCCCCTATTGACGTCAATGACGGTAAATGGC
CCGCCTGGCATTATGCCCAGTACATGACCTTATGGGACTTTCCTACTTGGCAGTACATCTACGTATTAGT
CATCGCTATTACCATGGTGAT
