>Addgene plasmid #62344 | pJZC116 | addgene partial sequence | sequence record 107479 | WPRE-R 5'-CATAGCGTAAAAGGAGCAACA-3'
GATTATCGATAAGCTTGATATCGAATTGTACCTAGTGGAACCGGAACCCTTAAACATGTATAACTTCGTA
TAATGTATGCTATACGAAGTTATTAGGTCCCTCGACGAATTCTTAATTAAGCTTGTGCCCCAGTTTGCTA
GGGAGGTCGCAGTATCTGGCCACTGCCACCTCGTGCTGCTCGACGTAGGTCTCGTTGTTGGCCTCCTTGA
TTCTTTCCAGTCTGTAGTCCACATAGTAGACGCCAGGCATCTTGAGGTTCTTAGCGGGTTTCTTGGATCT
ATATGTGGTCTTGATGTTTGCGATCAGATGGCTCCCGCCCACGAGCTTCAGGGCCATGTCGTTTCTGCCT
TCCAGGCCGCCGTCAGCGGGGTACAGCGTCTCGGTGAAGGCCTCCCAGCCGAGTGTTTTCTTCTGCATCA
CAGGGCCGTTGGATGTGAAGTTCACCCCTCTGATCTTGACGTTGTAGATGAGGCAGCCGTCCTGGAGGCT
GGTGTCCTGGGTAGCGGTCAGCACGCCCCCGTCTTCGTATGTGGTGACTCTCTCCCATGTGAAG
