>Addgene plasmid #62344 | pJZC116 | addgene partial sequence | sequence record 107649 | mTagBFP-R 5'-gtgccctccatgtacagctt-3'
CTCCTCCACGTCTCCAGCCTGCTTCAGCAGGCTGAAGTTAGTAGCGCCGCTGCCGTTGATGAGCATGTCC
AGATCGAAGTCATCCAGGGCGTCGGAGCCCAGCATGTCGAGATCGAAGTCGTCCAGAGCGTCACTCCCCA
GCATGTCAAGGTCGAAGTCATCGAGAGCGTCGGATCCCAGCATATCGAGGTCAAAATCGTCGAGAGCATC
GGCTCGTCCGGAGCCGTAGATGCCGGAGTTTGCTGCGATTGCTGAGGGAATCGGGTTTCCATCTTTTAGG
AGACCTTGCATTGCCTTAACAATAAGCTCGCAGTCGGAATTCGTGGCGAAAATTGGAATGGTTAGTTCCA
TATTTAAGTACGAACGCCAGGCGCCTTTAGGCACCTCGACTTTGATGGTGTATTTGCGATTCTGCGCAGA
GCTCTGACGAACGCTACAGGTTACTTTGTAAGCCTGTGAACGCGAGTTAGAGCTGATCCATTCAGCGATC
CCGTTAGCGAAGTTGCTTGGGGCGACAGTCACGTCGCCAGTTCCGCCATTGTCGACGAGAACGAACTGAG
TAAAGTTAGAAGCCATACTACCCACTTTTCTTTTCTTTTTGGGCATGGTGGGCTAGCGGATCTGACGGTT
CACTAAACCAGCTCTGCTTATATAGACCTCCCACCGTACACGCCTACCGCCCATTTGCGTCAAT
