>Addgene plasmid #62344 | pJZC116 | addgene partial sequence | sequence record 108332 | mU6-F old 5'-cagcacaaaaggaaactcacc-3'
AGAACCACCTTGTTGGCAGACGCGAGGAAGGAGGGCGCGTTTAAGAGCTATGCTGGAAACAGCATAGCAA
GTTTAAATAAGGCTAGTCCGTTATCAACTTGAAAAAGTGGCACCGAGTCGGTGCGGGAGCACATGAGGAT
CACCCATGTGCGACTCCCACAGTCACTGGGGAGTCTTCCCTTTTTTTGTTTTTTATGTCTCTGCAGAGTT
CGGTCTCGAGTACTAGGATCCATTAGGCGGCCGCGTGGATAACCGTATTACCGCCATGCATTAGTTATTA
ATAGTAATCAATTACGGGGTCATTAGTTCATAGCCCATATATGGAGTTCCGCGTTACATAACTTACGGTA
AATGGCCCGCCTGGCTGACCGCCCAACGACCCCCGCCCATTGACGTCAATAATGACGTATGTTCCCATAG
TAACGCCAATAGGGACTTTCCATTGACGTCAATGGGTGGAGTATTTACGGTAAACTGCCCACTTGGCAGT
ACATCAAGTGTATCATATGCCAAGTACGCCCCCTATTGACGTCAATGACGGTAAATGGCCCGCCTGGCAT
TATGCCCAGTACATGACCTTATGGGACTTTCCTACTTGGCAGTACATCTACGTATTAGTCATCGCTATTA
CCATGGTGATGC
